Addgene plasmid #70872: pFOSGE_COF2C02
Purpose: Gateway entry clone
Depositing lab: Alexander Stark. Depositing organization: Research Institute of Molecular Pathology (IMP). Publication: Transcriptional regulators form diverse groups with context-dependent regulatory functions. Stampfel G, Kazmar T, Frank O, Wienerroither S, Reiter F, Stark A. Nature. 2015 Nov 9. doi: 10.1038/nature15545. PubMed 26550828.
Backbone
  Vector backbone: pDONR221
  Backbone manufacturer: Invitrogen
  Backbone size w/o insert (bp): 4762
  Vector type: Gateway entry vector
Growth in bacteria
  Bacterial resistance: Kanamycin, 50 μg/mL
  Growth temperature: 37°C
  Growth strain: DH5alpha
  Copy number: High Copy
Gene/Insert
  Gene/Insert name: CG18136 (alt names: FBgn0036839; CG18136, FBtr0075040)
  Species: D. melanogaster (fly)
  Insert size (bp): 1590
  Cloning method: Gateway Cloning
  Sequencing primers: 5′ M13-F20; 3′ M13R
Terms and licenses: Academic/Nonprofit Terms; Industry Terms: Not Available to Industry
How to cite: pFOSGE_COF2C02 was a gift from Alexander Stark (Addgene plasmid # 70872 ; http://n2t.net/addgene:70872 ; RRID:Addgene_70872)
