[The description below was written by a language model from this plasmid's Addgene catalogue record.]
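Description:
pFOSGE_COF2C02 is a Gateway entry clone built on the commercial pDONR221 donor vector (backbone listed as 4762 bp without insert). It is a bacterial cloning plasmid rather than an expression vector: it is maintained at high copy in standard E. coli cloning strains and selected with kanamycin. The record gives no feature table, so the individual elements are not documented here. In general, though, a BP recombination into a pDONR221-type vector replaces the counter-selectable cassette with the gene of interest and leaves it flanked by attL sites. M13 forward and reverse priming sites on either side of the insert are the ones listed for sequencing.

The insert is the Drosophila melanogaster gene CG18136 (FBgn0036839, transcript FBtr0075040), recorded as 1590 bp and introduced by Gateway cloning. The record does not describe the function of this gene, does not say whether the open reading frame retains a stop codon, and lists no tags, mutations or promoter. Entry clones of this type normally carry no promoter of their own, so expression depends on the destination vector.

Its stated purpose is simply to serve as an entry clone. The CG18136 sequence can be moved by LR recombination into any compatible Gateway destination vector, which then supplies the promoter, fusion partners and host-specific elements. The associated publication concerns the context-dependent regulatory functions of transcriptional regulators. This suggests the clone belongs to a larger collection of fly factor ORFs assembled for systematic functional testing, although the record does not spell out the specific downstream assay.
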