>Addgene plasmid #70872 | pFOSGE_COF2C02 | depositor partial sequence | sequence record 126814 | insert
ATGGCTTCCACTTCGCTGACATCCTGCGCCCTGTGTCAGGCCAAGGCATCCCAGTTGTGCGCCGCCTGCC
GGAACGTGGTCTATTGCAGTCGGGAGCACCAGAAGGAGCATTGGAAGAAAGGTCACAGATCGGAATGCCA
GTGCTTCGAAATAGCCACCAATGAAGTTTTGGGCAGGCATCTTAGGGCAACCAGGGACATTAAAATCGGA
GAGCAAATCTTGAAGGAAGCTCCTCTGGTTTTGGGACCAAAAGTCGCGTCTGCTCCCCTTTGCTTGGGTT
GCCACAGAAATCTTTTGGCTCCCGGGAAACCCCGCGGTAACTACCACAAATGCAGCTCCTGCAGTTGGCC
TCTGTGTGGGAAAGAGTGCGAGGACTCTGTCCATCACAAGGCTGAGTGCCAGCTAATGTCGGGTAGCAAC
TTTCAGTCCAAAATAAACTATGTGCCTGGAGAGGAGGAGCGAAAGGAGTCGGCTTACTGTGTGATCATGC
TGCTCCGCTGCATGCATCTTAAAGACAAAGATCCCGATGCCTTCCTCAAGCTTTACAACCTGGAGGATCA
CCTGAAGGAGCGCCTGGAGACTCCGCTGTACCAAGTCTTACGTGCCAATCTCATCACCTTCATAAAGACT
GTATTGGGCATGAAGGATTGGCCGGAGATGGATATCCTGCGCATAGCCGCTATACTGGACACAAACACCT
TTGAGGTCAGACAACCCAGGGAAAGGAGAAAAATCCGAGCTCTCTATCCTGGAGCAGCGATGATCTCGCA
CGACTGCGTTCCGAATATGAGGCATCGTTTCGATGACGACATGAACATTGTCTTCCTGGCCAAGAGGAAG
ATAGCCAAGGGAGAAATTTTGAGCATTTCCTACACCCAACCCCTGAGGAGCACCATTCAAAGAAGAGTTC
ACCTCAGGCAGGCCAAGTGCTTCGACTGTTCATGCGCCAGGTGTCAGGATCCCGAGGAGTTGGGCAGCTT
TGCAGGAGCCCAAACGTGTCTCAAATGCAAGGCAGGAAAAATTATATCACTGAATCCCCTTCTAAACTCT
GCGCCCTGGAAGTGTCAGTTGTGCAATTTTAAAAGATCGGCGAAGGATGTGGTTACCTCAGATGCGGAGC
TTCAGCAAGAATTGGAGTCATTGGACAAAACGACTCCCGTTGCTCTCGAGGAATTCATTTATCGCCATCG
TGCTGATCTCCATGAGACCAATACCCACATTTTGCAGGCCAAATATGCTCTCACTCAACTATACGGAAGT
GCTCCGGGATTCGCAATGGAGGAACTTTCTGGAGAATCGCTGAACAGAAAACTGCAACTATGTGAGGAAC
TCCTTAAACTGGCCGACATTTTCGATGGCGGTTGGAGCATATTCCGGGGCAATCTGCTCATAGACATGGA
GGAAGCTTTAGTGACGCAGGCTCTGCGCTCGAAAGACCCATTGGATTGCGAGGAGAAGCTGAGAAACGCG
GCGGAAATGCTCAGAGAAATTCGAAACATCATGAAGCACGAGCCGGAAATGCAACAATTGTTGTTGGAAC
GACAAGTCATTTTGAGTTCTGCGCTTGAGCGCTTTGAACCAGTTGAGAAT
