>Addgene plasmid #70872 | pFOSGE_COF2C02 | addgene partial sequence | sequence record 130391 | M13-Rev 5'-CAGGAAACAGCTATGACC-3'
ATAATGATTTTATTTTGACTGATAGTGACCTGTTCGTTGCAACAAATTGATAAGCAATGCTTTCTTATAA
TGCCAACTTTGTACAAGAAAGCTGGGTCATTCTCAACTGGTTCAAAGCGCTCAAGCGCAGAACTCAAAAT
GACTTGTCGTTCCAACAACAATTGTTGCATTTCCGGCTCGTGCTTCATGATGTTTCGAATTTCTCTGAGC
ATTTCCGCCGCGTTTCTCAGCTTCTCCTCGCAATCCAATGGGTCTTTCGAGCGCAGAGCCTGCGTCACTA
AAGCTTCCTCCATGTCTATGAGCAGATTGCCCCGGAATATGCTCCAACCGCCATCGAAAATGTCGGCCAG
TTTAAGGAGTTCCTCACATAGTTGCAGTTTTCTGTTCAGCGATTCTCCAGAAAGTTCCTCCATTGCGAAT
CCCGGAGCACTTCCGTATAGTTGAGTGAGAGCATATTTGGCCTGCAAAATGTGGGTATTGGTCTCATGGA
GATCAGCACGATGGCGATAAATGAATTCCTCGAGAGCAACGGGAGTCGTTTTGTCCAATGACTCCAATTC
TTGCTGAAGCTCCGCATCTGAGGTAACCACATCCTTCGCCGATCTTTTAAAATTGCACAACTGACACTTC
CAGGGCGCAGAGTTTAGAAG
